Addgene plasmid #237974: TRAV17
Purpose: Encodes TRAV17 allele, P2A, and TRBC to generate TCRs via cloning
Depositing lab: Michael Birnbaum. Depositing organization: Massachusetts Institute of Technology. Publication: Scalable TCR synthesis and screening enable antigen reactivity mapping in vitiligo. Gaglione SA, Mukkamala RS, Krishna C, Smith BE, Wadsworth MH 2nd, Jelinsky SA, Perez CR, Schmidt-Hong L, Katz EL, Gellatly KJ, Ali LR, Shen J, Holec PV, Zhao QH, Chan AO, Xu EJK, Kravarik KM, Guzova JA, Dobson CS, Singh H, Garber M, Dougan M, Dougan SK, Harris JE, Winkler A, Birnbaum ME. Immunity. 2026 Feb 10;59(2):477-493.e9. doi: 10.1016/j.immuni.2026.01.001. Epub 2026 Jan 28. PubMed 41610844.
Backbone
  Vector backbone: pTwist Kan High Copy v2
  Backbone manufacturer: Twist
  Backbone size w/o insert (bp): 2255
  Vector type: Synthetic Biology
Growth in bacteria
  Bacterial resistance: Kanamycin, 50 μg/mL
  Growth temperature: 37°C
  Growth strain: DH5alpha
  Copy number: High Copy
Gene/Insert
  Gene/Insert name: TRBC-P2A-TRAV17
  Species: H. sapiens (human)
  Insert size (bp): 967
  Mutation: None
  Entrez Gene: TRAV17 (a.k.a. TCRAV17S1, TCRAV3S1)
  Cloning method: Unknown
Terms and licenses: Academic/Nonprofit Terms; Industry Terms: Not Available to Industry
Depositor comments: Please visit https://doi.org/10.1101/2025.04.24.649726 for bioRxiv preprint.
How to cite: TRAV17 was a gift from Michael Birnbaum (Addgene plasmid # 237974 ; http://n2t.net/addgene:237974 ; RRID:Addgene_237974)
