[The description below was written by a language model from this plasmid's Addgene catalogue record and pLannotate feature annotations shown in this document.]
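Description:
TRAV17 is a small bacterial cloning plasmid built on the commercial pTwist Kan High Copy v2 backbone and classed as a synthetic biology part rather than an expression vector. It is propagated in E. coli from a high-copy ColE1/pUC-type origin and selected with kanamycin through an aph(3')-Ia aminoglycoside phosphotransferase gene. The short rop and lacZα fragments picked up by annotation appear to be backbone remnants, not functional genes. No eukaryotic promoter, polyadenylation signal or viral element is annotated, consistent with a plasmid meant to store and donate a DNA module.

The roughly 1 kb human insert is recorded as TRBC-P2A-TRAV17: a T cell receptor beta chain constant region, a P2A self-cleaving peptide, and the TRAV17 alpha chain variable gene segment. The feature table identifies the constant region as TRBC2. The gap between it and the downstream variable segment is where the P2A would sit, although P2A itself is not annotated. The automated annotation labels the variable segment as a TRAV6 fragment, whereas the catalogue entry and linked gene record name it TRAV17. This may simply reflect a nearest-homologue match among related TRAV genes, but the record does not resolve the difference.

This order corresponds to the middle portion of a bicistronic beta-P2A-alpha TCR cassette, in which the 2A peptide lets both chains be made from one open reading frame. The stated purpose is to generate TCRs by cloning, so the plasmid presumably serves as one member of a V-gene library to be combined with clone-specific pieces. The cloning method and the exact assembly scheme are not given in the record.
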