Features (pLannotate 1.2.2; 6 found; start..end, strand, type, name):
    245..833     -  rep_origin     ori: high-copy-number ColE1/pMB1/pBR322/pUC origin of replication
   1014..1823    -  CDS            KanR: aminoglycoside phosphotransferase; aph(3')-Ia; confers resistance to kanamycin in bacteria or G418 (Geneticin®) in eukaryotes
   1930..1971    +  CDS            rop (fragment): Rop protein, which maintains plasmids at low copy number; rop
   2160..2203    -  CDS            lacZα (fragment): LacZα fragment of β-galactosidase; lacZ fragment
   2280..2813    +  CDS            TRBC2: TRBC2_HUMAN - Also known as TCRBC2 From Homo sapiens (Human).
   2880..3197    +  CDS            TRAV6 (fragment): TVA6_HUMAN - Also known as TCRAV5S1 From Homo sapiens (Human).
>Addgene plasmid #237974 | TRAV17 | addgene full sequence | sequence record 475845 | Addgene NGS Result
AGGCTAGGTGGAGGCTCAGTGATGATAAGTCTGCGATGGTGGATGCATGTGTCATGGTCATAGCTGTTTC
CTGTGTGAAATTGTTATCCGCTCAGAGGGCACAATCCTATTCCGCGCTATCCGACAATCTCCAAGACATT
AGGTGGAGTTCAGTTCGGCGTATGGCATATGTCGCTGGAAAGAACATGTGAGCAAAAGGCCAGCAAAAGG
CCAGGAACCGTAAAAAGGCCGCGTTGCTGGCGTTTTTCCATAGGCTCCGCCCCCCTGACGAGCATCACAA
AAATCGACGCTCAAGTCAGAGGTGGCGAAACCCGACAGGACTATAAAGATACCAGGCGTTTCCCCCTGGA
AGCTCCCTCGTGCGCTCTCCTGTTCCGACCCTGCCGCTTACCGGATACCTGTCCGCCTTTCTCCCTTCGG
GAAGCGTGGCGCTTTCTCATAGCTCACGCTGTAGGTATCTCAGTTCGGTGTAGGTCGTTCGCTCCAAGCT
GGGCTGTGTGCACGAACCCCCCGTTCAGCCCGACCGCTGCGCCTTATCCGGTAACTATCGTCTTGAGTCC
AACCCGGTAAGACACGACTTATCGCCACTGGCAGCAGCCACTGGTAACAGGATTAGCAGAGCGAGGTATG
TAGGCGGTGCTACAGAGTTCTTGAAGTGGTGGCCTAACTACGGCTACACTAGAAGAACAGTATTTGGTAT
CTGCGCTCTGCTGAAGCCAGTTACCTTCGGAAAAAGAGTTGGTAGCTCTTGATCCGGCAAACAAACCACC
GCTGGTAGCGGTGGTTTTTTTGTTTGCAAGCAGCAGATTACGCGCAGAAAAAAAGGATCTCAAGAAGAAG
ATCCTTTGATCTTTTCTACGGGGTCTGACGCTCAGTGGAACGAAAACTCACGTTAAGGGATTTTGGTCAT
GAGATTATCAAAAAGGATCTTCACCTAGATCCTTTTAAATTAAAAATGAAGTTTTAAATCAAGCCCAATC
TGAATAATGTTACAACCAATTAACCAATTCTGATTAGAAAAACTCATCGAGCATCAAATGAAACTGCAAT
TTATTCATATCAGGATTATCAATACCATATTTTTGAAAAAGCCGTTTCTGTAATGAAGGAGAAAACTCAC
CGAGGCAGTTCCATAGGATGGCAAGATCCTGGTATCGGTCTGCGATTCCGACTCGTCCAACATCAATACA
ACCTATTAATTTCCCCTCGTCAAAAATAAGGTTATCAAGTGAGAAATCACCATGAGTGACGACTGAATCC
GGTGAGAATGGCAAAAGTTTATGCATTTCTTTCCAGACTTGTTCAACAGGCCAGCCATTACGCTCGTCAT
CAAAATCACTCGCATCAACCAAACCGTTATTCATTCGTGATTGCGCCTGAGCAAGACGAAATACGCGATC
GCTGTTAAAAGGACAATTACAAACAGGAATCGAATGCAACCGGCGCAGGAACACTGCCAGCGCATCAACA
ATATTTTCACCTGAATCAGGATATTCTTCTAATACCTGGAATGCTGTTTTTCCGGGGATCGCAGTGGTGA
GTAACCATGCATCATCAGGAGTACGGATAAAATGCTTGATGGTCGGAAGAGGCATAAATTCCGTCAGCCA
GTTTAGTCTGACCATCTCATCTGTAACATCATTGGCAACGCTACCTTTGCCATGTTTCAGAAACAACTCT
GGCGCATCGGGCTTCCCATACAAGCGATAGATTGTCGCACCTGATTGCCCGACATTATCGCGAGCCCATT
TATACCCATATAAATCAGCATCCATGTTGGAATTTAATCGCGGCCTCGACGTTTCCCGTTGAATATGGCT
CATAACACCCCTTGTATTACTGTTTATGTAAGCAGACAGTTTTATTGTTCATGATGATATATTTTTATCT
TGTGCAATGTAACATCAGAGATTTTGAGACACGGGCCAGAGCTGCATCGCGCGTTTCGGTGATGACGGTG
AAAACCTCTGACACATGCAGCTCCCGGGACGGTCACAGCTTGTCTGTAAGCGGATGCCGGGAGCAGACAA
GCCCGTCAGGGCGCGTCAGCGGGTGTTGGCTGTTGTTTGTCGCATTATACGAGCGTCCAGGTTGGGATAC
CTGAAACAAAACCCATCGTACGGCCAAGGAAGTCTCCAATAACTGTGATCCACCACAAGCGCCAGGGTTT
TCCCAGTCACGACGTTGTAAAACGACGGCCAGTCATGCATAATCCGCACGCATCTGGAATAAGGAAGTGC
CATTCCGCCTGACCTCTCGAGGTCAAGAGACGGGTCTCAGATTTAAAAAACGTGTTCCCACCCGAGGTCG
CTGTGTTTGAGCCATCAGAAGCAGAGATCTCCCACACCCAAAAGGCCACACTGGTGTGCCTGGCCACAGG
CTTCTACCCCGACCACGTGGAGCTGAGCTGGTGGGTGAATGGGAAGGAGGTGCACAGTGGGGTCAGCACA
GACCCGCAGCCCCTCAAGGAGCAGCCCGCCCTCAATGACTCCAGATACTGCCTGAGCAGCCGCCTGAGAG
TCTCGGCCACCTTCTGGCAGAACCCCCGCAACCACTTCCGCTGTCAAGTCCAGTTCTACGGGCTCTCGGA
GAATGACGAGTGGACCCAGGATAGGGCCAAACCTGTCACCCAGATCGTCAGCGCCGAGGCCTGGGGTAGA
GCAGACTGTGGCTTCACCTCCGAGTCTTACCAGCAAGGGGTCCTGTCTGCCACCATCCTCTATGAGATCT
TGCTAGGGAAGGCCACCTTGTATGCCGTGCTGGTCAGTGCCCTCGTGCTGATGGCCATGGTCAAGAGAAA
GGATTCCAGAGGCGGAAGTGGAGCAACCAATTTCTCCTTGCTGAAGCAGGCCGGTGACGTTGAGGAAAAC
CCAGGACCAATGGAAACTCTCCTGGGAGTGTCTTTGGTGATTCTATGGCTTCAACTGGCTAGGGTGAACA
GTCAACAGGGAGAAGAGGATCCTCAGGCCTTGAGCATCCAGGAGGGTGAAAATGCCACCATGAACTGCAG
TTACAAAACTAGTATAAACAATTTACAGTGGTATAGACAAAATTCAGGTAGAGGCCTTGTCCACCTAATT
TTAATACGTTCAAATGAAAGAGAGAAACACAGTGGAAGATTAAGAGTCACGCTTGACACTTCCAAGAAAA
GCAGTTCCTTGTTGATCACGGCTTCCCGGGCAGCAGACACTGCGTCAAGAGACCCGTCTCAGGGTACTCG
AG
